>Addgene plasmid #141751 | TFORF0902 | addgene full sequence | sequence record 389793 | Addgene NGS Result
TGTAGTCTTATGCAATACTCTTGTAGTCTTGCAACATGGTAACGATGAGTTAGCAACATGCCTTACAAGG
AGAGAAAAAGCACCGTGCATGCCGATTGGTGGAAGTAAGGTGGTACGATCGTGCCTTATTAGGAAGGCAA
CAGACGGGTCTGACATGGATTGGACGAACCACTGAATTGCCGCATTGCAGAGATATTGTATTTAAGTGCC
TAGCTCGATACATAAACGGGTCTCTCTGGTTAGACCAGATCTGAGCCTGGGAGCTCTCTGGCTAACTAGG
GAACCCACTGCTTAAGCCTCAATAAAGCTTGCCTTGAGTGCTTCAAGTAGTGTGTGCCCGTCTGTTGTGT
GACTCTGGTAACTAGAGATCCCTCAGACCCTTTTAGTCAGTGTGGAAAATCTCTAGCAGTGGCGCCCGAA
CAGGGACTTGAAAGCGAAAGGGAAACCAGAGGAGCTCTCTCGACGCAGGACTCGGCTTGCTGAAGCGCGC
ACGGCAAGAGGCGAGGGGCGGCGACTGGTGAGTACGCCAAAAATTTTGACTAGCGGAGGCTAGAAGGAGA
GAGATGGGTGCGAGAGCGTCAGTATTAAGCGGGGGAGAATTAGATCGCGATGGGAAAAAATTCGGTTAAG
GCCAGGGGGAAAGAAAAAATATAAATTAAAACATATAGTATGGGCAAGCAGGGAGCTAGAACGATTCGCA
GTTAATCCTGGCCTGTTAGAAACATCAGAAGGCTGTAGACAAATACTGGGACAGCTACAACCATCCCTTC
AGACAGGATCAGAAGAACTTAGATCATTATATAATACAGTAGCAACCCTCTATTGTGTGCATCAAAGGAT
AGAGATAAAAGACACCAAGGAAGCTTTAGACAAGATAGAGGAAGAGCAAAACAAAAGTAAGACCACCGCA
CAGCAAGCGGCCGCTGATCTTCAGACCTGGAGGAGGAGATATGAGGGACAATTGGAGAAGTGAATTATAT
AAATATAAAGTAGTAAAAATTGAACCATTAGGAGTAGCACCCACCAAGGCAAAGAGAAGAGTGGTGCAGA
GAGAAAAAAGAGCAGTGGGAATAGGAGCTTTGTTCCTTGGGTTCTTGGGAGCAGCAGGAAGCACTATGGG
CGCAGCGTCAATGACGCTGACGGTACAGGCCAGACAATTATTGTCTGGTATAGTGCAGCAGCAGAACAAT
TTGCTGAGGGCTATTGAGGCGCAACAGCATCTGTTGCAACTCACAGTCTGGGGCATCAAGCAGCTCCAGG
CAAGAATCCTGGCTGTGGAAAGATACCTAAAGGATCAACAGCTCCTGGGGATTTGGGGTTGCTCTGGAAA
ACTCATTTGCACCACTGCTGTGCCTTGGAATGCTAGTTGGAGTAATAAATCTCTGGAACAGATTTGGAAT
CACACGACCTGGATGGAGTGGGACAGAGAAATTAACAATTACACAAGCTTAATACACTCCTTAATTGAAG
AATCGCAAAACCAGCAAGAAAAGAATGAACAAGAATTATTGGAATTAGATAAATGGGCAAGTTTGTGGAA
TTGGTTTAACATAACAAATTGGCTGTGGTATATAAAATTATTCATAATGATAGTAGGAGGCTTGGTAGGT
TTAAGAATAGTTTTTGCTGTACTTTCTATAGTGAATAGAGTTAGGCAGGGATATTCACCATTATCGTTTC
AGACCCACCTCCCAACCCCGAGGGGACCCATGCATTGCATCTCAATTAGTCAGCAACCAGGTGTGGAAAG
TCCCCAGGCTCCCCAGCAGGCAGAAGTATGCAAAGCATGCGTCTCAATTAGTCAGCAACCATAGTCCCGC
CCCTAACTCCGCCCATCCCGCCCCTAACTCCGCCCAGTTCCGCCCATTCTCCGCCCCATGGCTGACTAAT
TTTTTTTATTTATGCAGAGGCCGAGGCCGCCTCGGCCTCTGAGCTATTCCAGAAGTAGTGAGGAGGCTTT
TTTGGAGGCCTAGGCTTTTGCAAAAAGCTTTCTAGAGGTACCACCGGAGCTTACCATGACCGAGTACAAG
CCCACGGTGCGCCTCGCCACCCGCGACGACGTCCCCAGGGCCGTACGCACCCTCGCCGCCGCGTTCGCCG
ACTACCCCGCCACGCGCCACACCGTCGATCCGGACCGCCACATCGAGCGGGTCACCGAGCTGCAAGAACT
CTTCCTCACGCGCGTCGGGCTCGACATCGGCAAGGTGTGGGTCGCGGACGACGGCGCCGCCGTGGCGGTC
TGGACCACGCCGGAGAGCGTCGAAGCGGGGGCGGTGTTCGCCGAGATCGGCCCGCGCATGGCCGAGTTGA
GCGGTTCCCGGCTGGCCGCGCAGCAACAGATGGAAGGCCTCCTGGCGCCGCACCGGCCCAAGGAGCCCGC
GTGGTTCCTGGCCACCGTCGGCGTCTCGCCCGACCACCAGGGCAAGGGTCTGGGCAGCGCCGTCGTGCTC
CCCGGAGTGGAGGCGGCCGAGCGCGCCGGGGTGCCCGCCTTCCTGGAGACCTCCGCGCCCCGCAACCTCC
CCTTCTACGAGCGGCTCGGCTTCACCGTCACCGCCGACGTCGAGGTGCCCGAAGGACCGCGCACCTGGTG
CATGACCCGCAAGCCCGGTGCCAGTTAACGAATTCTAGATCTTGAGACAAATGGCAGTATTCATCCACAA
TTTTAAAAGAAAAGGGGGGATTGGGGGGTACAGTGCAGGGGAAAGAATAGTAGACATAATAGCAACAGAC
ATACAAACTAAAGAATTACAAAAACAAATTACAAAAATTCAAAATTTTCGGGTTTATTACAGGGACAGCA
GAGATCCACTTTGGCGCCGGCTCGAGGCCTGCAGGTGCAAAGATGGATAAAGTTTTAAACAGAGAGGAAT
CTTTGCAGCTAATGGACCTTCTAGGTCTTGAAAGGAGTGGGAATTGGCTCCGGTGCCCGTCAGTGGGCAG
AGCGCACATCGCCCACAGTCCCCGAGAAGTTGGGGGGAGGGGTCGGCAATTGAACCGGTGCCTAGAGAAG
GTGGCGCGGGGTAAACTGGGAAAGTGATGTCGTGTACTGGCTCCGCCTTTTTCCCGAGGGTGGGGGAGAA
CCGTATATAAGTGCAGTAGTCGCCGTGAACGTTCTTTTTCGCAACGGGTTTGCCGCCAGAACACAGGTAA
GTGCCGTGTGTGGTTCCCGCGGGCCTGGCCTCTTTACGGGTTATGGCCCTTGCGTGCCTTGAATTACTTC
CACCTGGCTGCAGTACGTGATTCTTGATCCCGAGCTTCGGGTTGGAAGTGGGTGGGAGAGTTCGAGGCCT
TGCGCTTAAGGAGCCCCTTCGCCTCGTGCTTGAGTTGAGGCCTGGCCTGGGCGCTGGGGCCGCCGCGTGC
GAATCTGGTGGCACCTTCGCGCCTGTCTCGCTGCTTTCGATAAGTCTCTAGCCATTTAAAATTTTTGATG
ACCTGCTGCGACGCTTTTTTTCTGGCAAGATAGTCTTGTAAATGCGGGCCAAGATCTGCACACTGGTATT
TCGGTTTTTGGGGCCGCGGGCGGCGACGGGGCCCGTGCGTCCCAGCGCACATGTTCGGCGAGGCGGGGCC
TGCGAGCGCGGCCACCGAGAATCGGACGGGGGTAGTCTCAAGCTGGCCGGCCTGCTCTGGTGCCTGGCCT
CGCGCCGCCGTGTATCGCCCCGCCCTGGGCGGCAAGGCTGGCCCGGTCGGCACCAGTTGCGTGAGCGGAA
AGATGGCCGCTTCCCGGCCCTGCTGCAGGGAGCTCAAAATGGAGGACGCGGCGCTCGGGAGAGCGGGCGG
GTGAGTCACCCACACAAAGGAAAAGGGCCTTTCCGTCCTCAGCCGTCGCTTCATGTGACTCCACGGAGTA
CCGGGCGCCGTCCAGGCACCTCGATTAGTTCTCGAGCTTTTGGAGTACGTCGTCTTTAGGTTGGGGGGAG
GGGTTTTATGCGATGGAGTTTCCCCACACTGAGTGGGTGGAGACTGAAGTTAGGCCAGCTTGGCACTTGA
TGTAATTCTCCTTGGAATTTGCCCTTTTTGAGTTTGGATCTTGGTTCATTCTCAAGCCTCAGACAGTGGT
TCAAAGTTTTTTTCTTCCATTTCAGGTGTCGTGAGGCTAGCACCGCCACCATGGACGCGGTGTTGCTGGA
GCACTTCCCCGGGGGCCTAGACGCCTTTCCTTCTTCGTACTTCGACGAGGACGACTTCTTCACCGACCAG
TCTTCACGGGACCCCCTGGAGGACGGCGATGAGCTGCTGGCGGACGAGCAGGCCGAGGTGGAGTTCCTTA
GCCACCAGCTCCACGAGTACTGCTACCGCGACGGGGCGTGCCTGCTGCTGCAGCCCGCGCCCCCGGCCGC
CCCGCTAGCGCTCGCCCCGCCGTCCTCGGGGGGCCTCGGTGAGCCAGACGACGGCGGCGGCGGCGGCTAC
TGCTGCGAGACGGGGGCGCCCCCAGGCGGCTTCCCCTACTCGCCCGGCTCGCCGCCCTCGTGCCTGGCCT
ACCCGTGCGCCGGGGCGGCAGTACTGTCTCCCGGGGCGCGGCTGCGCGGCCTGAGCGGAGCGGCGGCTGC
GGCGGCGCGGCGCCGGCGGCGGGTGCGCTCCGAGGCGGAGCTGCAGCAGCTGCGGCAGGCGGCCAACGTG
CGCGAGCGGCGGCGCATGCAGTCCATCAACGACGCCTTCGAGGGGCTGCGCTCGCACATCCCCACGCTGC
CCTACGAGAAGCGCCTCTCCAAGGTGGACACGCTGCGCCTGGCCATCGGCTACATCAACTTCCTCAGCGA
GCTCGTGCAGGCCGACCTGCCCTTGCGCGGCGGTGGCGCGGGCGGCTGCGGGGGGCCGGGCGGCGGCGGG
CGCCTGGGCGGGGACAGCCCGGGCAGCCAGGCCCAGAAGGTCATCATCTGCCATCGGGGCACCCGGTCCC
CCTCCCCCAGCGACCCTGATTATGGCCTCCCTCCCCTAGCAGGACACTCTCTCTCATGGACTGATGAAAA
ACAACTCAAGGAACAAAATATTATCCGAACAGCCAAAGTCTGGACCCCAGAGGACCCCAGAAAACTCAAC
AGCAAATCTTCCTTCAACAACATAGAAAACGAACCACCATTTGAGTTTGTGTCCTAGTAATGAACTAGTC
CGTAACTTGAAAGTATTTCGATTTCTTGGCTTTATATATCTTGTGGAAAGGACGACGTGTCCACCTGTCA
CTGGTATCTACGCGTTAAGTCGACAATCAACCTCTGGATTACAAAATTTGTGAAAGATTGACTGGTATTC
TTAACTATGTTGCTCCTTTTACGCTATGTGGATACGCTGCTTTAATGCCTTTGTATCATGCTATTGCTTC
CCGTATGGCTTTCATTTTCTCCTCCTTGTATAAATCCTGGTTGCTGTCTCTTTATGAGGAGTTGTGGCCC
GTTGTCAGGCAACGTGGCGTGGTGTGCACTGTGTTTGCTGACGCAACCCCCACTGGTTGGGGCATTGCCA
CCACCTGTCAGCTCCTTTCCGGGACTTTCGCTTTCCCCCTCCCTATTGCCACGGCGGAACTCATCGCCGC
CTGCCTTGCCCGCTGCTGGACAGGGGCTCGGCTGTTGGGCACTGACAATTCCGTGGTGTTGTCGGGGAAA
TCATCGTCCTTTCCTTGGCTGCTCGCCTGTGTTGCCACCTGGATTCTGCGCGGGACGTCCTTCTGCTACG
TCCCTTCGGCCCTCAATCCAGCGGACCTTCCTTCCCGCGGCCTGCTGCCGGCTCTGCGGCCTCTTCCGCG
TCTTCGCCTTCGCCCTCAGACGAGTCGGATCTCCCTTTGGGCCGCCTCCCCGCGTCGACTTTAAGACCAA
TGACTTACAAGGCAGCTGTAGATCTTAGCCACTTTTTAAAAGAAAAGGGGGGACTGGAAGGGCTAATTCA
CTCCCAACGAAGACAAGATCTGCTTTTTGCTTGTACTGGGTCTCTCTGGTTAGACCAGATCTGAGCCTGG
GAGCTCTCTGGCTAACTAGGGAACCCACTGCTTAAGCCTCAATAAAGCTTGCCTTGAGTGCTTCAAGTAG
TGTGTGCCCGTCTGTTGTGTGACTCTGGTAACTAGAGATCCCTCAGACCCTTTTAGTCAGTGTGGAAAAT
CTCTAGCAGTACGTATAGTAGTTCATGTCATCTTATTATTCAGTATTTATAACTTGCAAAGAAATGAATA
TCAGAGAGTGAGAGGAACTTGTTTATTGCAGCTTATAATGGTTACAAATAAAGCAATAGCATCACAAATT
TCACAAATAAAGCATTTTTTTCACTGCATTCTAGTTGTGGTTTGTCCAAACTCATCAATGTATCTTATCA
TGTCTGGCTCTAGCTATCCCGCCCCTAACTCCGCCCATCCCGCCCCTAACTCCGCCCAGTTCCGCCCATT
CTCCGCCCCATGGCTGACTAATTTTTTTTATTTATGCAGAGGCCGAGGCCGCCTCGGCCTCTGAGCTATT
CCAGAAGTAGTGAGGAGGCTTTTTTGGAGGCCTAGGGACGTACCCAATTCGCCCTATAGTGAGTCGTATT
ACGCGCGCTCACTGGCCGTCGTTTTACAACGTCGTGACTGGGAAAACCCTGGCGTTACCCAACTTAATCG
CCTTGCAGCACATCCCCCTTTCGCCAGCTGGCGTAATAGCGAAGAGGCCCGCACCGATCGCCCTTCCCAA
CAGTTGCGCAGCCTGAATGGCGAATGGG
[124 nt withheld, positions 6679-6802]
C
[91 nt withheld, positions 6804-6894]
A
[49 nt withheld, positions 6896-6944]
CCTTTGACGTTGGAGTCCACGTTCTTT
[37 nt withheld, positions 6972-7008]
ACCCTATCTCGGTCTATTCTTTTGATTTATAAGGGATTTTGCCGATTTCGGCCTATTGGTTAAAAAATGA
GCTGATTTAACAAAAATTTAACGCGAATTTTAACAAAATATTAACGCTTACAATTTAGGTGGCACTTTTC
GGGGAAATGTGCGCGGAACCCCTATTTGTTTATTTTTCTAAATACATTCAAATATGTATCCGCTCATGAG
ACAATAACCCTGATAAATGCTTCAATAATATTGAAAAAGGAAGAGTATGAGTATTCAACATTTCCGTGTC
GCCCTTATTCCCTTTTTTGCGGCATTTTGCCTTCCTGTTTTTGCTCACCCAGAAACGCTGGTGAAAGTAA
AAGATGCTGAAGATCAGTTGGGTGCACGAGTGGGTTACATCGAACTGGATCTCAACAGCGGTAAGATCCT
TGAGAGTTTTCGCCCCGAAGAACGTTTTCCAATGATGAGCACTTTTAAAGTTCTGCTATGTGGCGCGGTA
TTATCCCGTATTGACGCCGGGCAAGAGCAACTCGGTCGCCGCATACACTATTCTCAGAATGACTTGGTTG
AGTACTCACCAGTCACAGAAAAGCATCTTACGGATGGCATGACAGTAAGAGAATTATGCAGTGCTGCCAT
AACCATGAGTGATAACACTGCGGCCAACTTACTTCTGACAACGATCGGAGGACCGAAGGAGCTAACCGCT
TTTTTGCACAACATGGGGGATCATGTAACTCGCCTTGATCGTTGGGAACCGGAGCTGAATGAAGCCATAC
CAAACGACGAGCGTGACACCACGATGCCTGTAGCAATGGCAACAACGTTGCGCAAACTATTAACTGGCGA
ACTACTTACTCTAGCTTCCCGGCAACAATTAATAGACTGGATGGAGGCGGATAAAGTTGCAGGACCACTT
CTGCGCTCGGCCCTTCCGGCTGGCTGGTTTATTGCTGATAAATCTGGAGCCGGTGAGCGTGGGTCTCGCG
GTATCATTGCAGCACTGGGGCCAGATGGTAAGCCCTCCCGTATCGTAGTTATCTACACGACGGGGAGTCA
GGCAACTATGGATGAACGAAATAGACAGATCGCTGAGATAGGTGCCTCACTGATTAAGCATTGGTAACTG
TCAGACCAAGTTTACTCATATATACTTTAGATTGATTTAAAACTTCATTTTTAATTTAAAAGGATCTAGG
TGAAGATCCTTTTTGATAATCTCATGACCAAAATCCCTTAACGTGAGTTTTCGTTCCACTGAGCGTCAGA
CCCCGTAGAAAAGATCAAAGGATCTTCTTGAGATCCTTTTTTTCTGCGCGTAATCTGCTGCTTGCAAACA
AAAAAACCACCGCTACCAGCGGTGGTTTGTTTGCCGGATCAAGAGCTACCAACTCTTTTTCCGAAGGTAA
CTGGCTTCAGCAGAGCGCAGATACCAAATACTGTTCTTCTAGTGTAGCCGTAGTTAGGCCACCACTTCAA
GAACTCTGTAGCACCGCCTACATACCTCGCTCTGCTAATCCTGTTACCAGTGGCTGCTGCCAGTGGCGAT
AAGTCGTGTCTTACCGGGTTGGACTCAAGACGATAGTTACCGGATAAGGCGCAGCGGTCGGGCTGAACGG
GGGGTTCGTGCACACAGCCCAGCTTGGAGCGAACGACCTACACCGAACTGAGATACCTACAGCGTGAGCT
ATGAGAAAGCGCCACGCTTCCCGAAGGGAGAAAGGCGGACAGGTATCCGGTAAGCGGCAGGGTCGGAACA
GGAGAGCGCACGAGGGAGCTTCCAGGGGGAAACGCCTGGTATCTTTATAGTCCTGTCGGGTTTCGCCACC
TCTGACTTGAGCGTCGATTTTTGTGATGCTCGTCAGGGGGGCGGAGCCTATGGAAAAACGCCAGCAACGC
GGCCTTTTTACGGTTCCTGGCCTTTTGCTGGCCTTTTGCTCACATGTTCTTTCCTGCGTTATCCCCTGAT
TCTGTGGATAACCGTATTACCGCCTTTGAGTGAGCTGATACCGCTCGCCGCAGCCGAACGACCGAGCGCA
GCGAGTCAGTGAGCGAGGAAGCGGAAGAGCGCCCAATACGCAAACCGCCTCTCCCCGCGCGTTGGCCGAT
TCATTAATGCAGCTGGCACGACAGGTTTCCCGACTGGAAAGCGGGCAGTGAGCGCAACGCAATTAATGTG
AGTTAGCTCACTCATTAGGCACCCCAGGCTTTACACTTTATGCTTCCGGCTCGTATGTTGTGTGGAATTG
TGAGCGGATAACAATTTCACACAGGAAACAGCTATGACCATGATTACGCCAAGCGCGCAATTAACCCTCA
CTAAAGGGAACAAAAGCTGGAGCTGCAAGCTTAA
Features (pLannotate 1.2.2; 31 found; start..end, strand, type, name):
      1..227     +  promoter       RSV promoter: Rous sarcoma virus enhancer/promoter
    228..408     +  LTR            5' LTR (truncated): truncated 5' long terminal repeat (LTR) from HIV-1
    455..580     +  misc_feature   HIV-1 Ψ: packaging signal of human immunodeficiency virus type 1
    564..927     +  CDS            HIV-1 gag (fragment): gag protein from human immunodeficiency virus 1; gag
   1073..1306    +  misc_feature   RRE: The Rev response element (RRE) of HIV-1 allows for Rev-dependent mRNA export from the nucleus to the cytoplasm.
   1683..1709    +  CDS            Rev (fragment): human immunodeficiency virus 1 (HIV-1) Rev protein; rev; enhances nuclear export of unspliced and incompletely spliced viral mRNAs
   1716..1739    +  promoter       SV40 promoter (fragment): SV40 early promoter
   1740..1811    +  promoter       SV40 promoter (fragment): SV40 enhancer and early promoter
   1835..1970    +  rep_origin     SV40 ori: SV40 origin of replication
   2016..2612    +  CDS            PuroR (fragment): puromycin N-acetyltransferase; pac from Streptomyces; confers resistance to puromycin
   2661..2778    +  misc_feature   cPPT/CTS: central polypurine tract and central termination sequence of HIV-1
   2843..2909    +  CDS            small t antigen (fragment): SV40 (simian virus 40) small t antigen
   2916..4094    +  promoter       EF-1α promoter: strong constitutive promoter for human elongation factor EF-1α
   4111..5094    +  CDS            PTF1A: PTF1A_HUMAN - Also known as BHLHA29, PTF1P48. Experimental evidence at protein level: Swiss-Prot protein existence level 1. Transcription factor implicated in the cell fate determination in various organs. Binds to the E-box consensus sequence 5'-CANNTG-3'. Plays a role in early and late pancreas development and differentiation. Important for determining whether cells allocated to the pancreatic buds continue towards pancreatic organogenesis or revert back to duodenal fates. May be involved in the maintenance of exocrine pancreas-specific gene expression including ELA1 and amylase. Required fo
   5110..5163    +  promoter       U6 promoter (fragment): RNA polymerase III promoter for human U6 snRNA
   5205..5793    +  misc_feature   WPRE: woodchuck hepatitis virus posttranscriptional regulatory element
   5844..5863    +  misc_feature   cPPT/CTS (fragment): central polypurine tract and central termination sequence of HIV-1
   5865..6098    +  LTR            3' LTR (ΔU3): self-inactivating 3' long terminal repeat (LTR) from HIV-1
   6176..6297    +  polyA_signal   SV40 poly(A) signal: SV40 polyadenylation signal
   6337..6472    +  rep_origin     SV40 ori: SV40 origin of replication
   6493..6511    -  promoter       T7 promoter: promoter for bacteriophage T7 RNA polymerase
   6519..6674    +  CDS            lacZα (fragment): LacZα fragment of β-galactosidase; lacZ fragment
   6679..7107    +  rep_origin     f1 ori (sequence partly withheld): f1 bacteriophage origin of replication; arrow indicates direction of (+) strand synthesis
   7160..7264    +  promoter       AmpR promoter: bla
   7265..8125    +  CDS            AmpR: β-lactamase; bla; confers resistance to ampicillin, carbenicillin, and related antibiotics
   8296..8884    +  rep_origin     ori: high-copy-number ColE1/pMB1/pBR322/pUC origin of replication
   9067..9159    +  CDS            lacI (fragment): lac repressor; lacI; The lac repressor binds to the lac operator to inhibit transcription in E. coli. This inhibition can be relieved by adding lactose or isopropyl-β-D-thiogalactopyranoside (IPTG).
   9172..9193    +  protein_bind   CAP binding site: CAP binding activates transcription in the presence of cAMP. E. coli catabolite activator protein
   9208..9238    +  promoter       lac promoter: promoter for the E. coli lac operon
   9246..9262    +  protein_bind   lac operator: The lac repressor binds to the lac operator to inhibit transcription in E. coli. This inhibition can be relieved by adding lactose or isopropyl-β-D-thiogalactopyranoside (IPTG). lac repressor encoded by lacI
   9307..9325    +  promoter       T3 promoter: promoter for bacteriophage T3 RNA polymerase
