[The description below was written by a language model from this plasmid's Addgene catalogue record and pLannotate feature annotations shown in this document.]
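Description:
TFORF0902 is a lentiviral mammalian expression plasmid built on the pLX_TRC317 backbone and carrying the human PTF1A open reading frame, one member of a barcoded transcription factor ORF collection designed for pooled overexpression screens. In bacteria it is maintained through a high-copy ColE1/pUC-type origin and selected with ampicillin via the β-lactamase gene. An f1 origin and remnants of a lac/lacZα cloning region flanked by T7 and T3 promoters are also present in the backbone. The depositor notes that the plasmid can recombine, as is common for LTR-containing vectors.

The viral portion has a self-inactivating lentiviral layout. An RSV promoter drives a truncated HIV-1 5' LTR, followed by the Ψ packaging signal with a partial gag sequence, the Rev response element for Rev-dependent export of the genomic RNA, a cPPT/CTS, and a ΔU3 3' LTR followed by an SV40 polyadenylation signal. Between the LTRs sit two expression units. An SV40 early promoter drives puromycin N-acetyltransferase for selection of transduced cells. Downstream, the strong constitutive EF-1α promoter drives PTF1A, a bHLH transcription factor that binds E-box motifs and is involved in pancreatic development and cell fate determination. A WPRE downstream of the ORF enhances transcript stability and expression. According to the record, each construct in the collection carries a unique 24-bp barcode that allows the transcription factor to be identified in pooled screens. The barcode is not annotated in the feature table, and a short U6 promoter fragment is detected between the ORF and the WPRE. The annotated coding sequence is somewhat shorter than the stated insert size. The construct is intended for packaging into lentivirus to overexpress PTF1A, for example in directed differentiation screens.
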