Addgene plasmid #141751: TFORF0902
Purpose: Lentiviral vector for overexpressing transcription factor ORFs with unique 24-bp barcodes. Barcodes facilitate identification of transcription factors in pooled screens.
Depositing lab: Feng Zhang. Depositing organization: Broad Institute. Publication: A transcription factor atlas of directed differentiation. Joung J, Ma S, Tay T, Geiger-Schuller KR, Kirchgatterer PC, Verdine VK, Guo B, Arias-Garcia MA, Allen WE, Singh A, Kuksenko O, Abudayyeh OO, Gootenberg JS, Fu Z, Macrae RK, Buenrostro JD, Regev A, Zhang F. Cell. 2023 Jan 5;186(1):209-229.e26. doi: 10.1016/j.cell.2022.11.026. PubMed 36608654.
Backbone
  Vector backbone: pLX_TRC317
  Backbone manufacturer: Broad Institute Genetic Perturbation Platform
  Backbone size w/o insert (bp): 8264
  Vector type: Mammalian Expression, Lentiviral
  Selectable markers: Puromycin
Growth in bacteria
  Bacterial resistance: Ampicillin, 100 μg/mL
  Growth temperature: 37°C
  Growth strain: NEB Stable
  Copy number: High Copy
Gene/Insert
  Gene/Insert name: PTF1A
  Species: H. sapiens (human)
  Insert size (bp): 1088
  Entrez Gene: PTF1A (a.k.a. PACA, PAGEN2, PTF1-p48, bHLHa29, p48)
  Promoter: EF1a
  Cloning method: Unknown
  Sequencing primers: 5′ GGGTGGAGACTGAAGTTAGGCCAG; 3′ CACATAGCGTAAAAGGAGCAACATAG
Terms and licenses: Academic/Nonprofit Terms; Industry Terms: Not Available to Industry
Depositor comments: NM_178161,ENST00000376504 . The transcription factor ORF portion of this plasmid was synthesized by Genewiz. Please test multiple small colonies in case of plasmid recombination. To make this collection available in a timely manner, a portion of this collection was not fully sequenced by Addgene. If an Addgene verified full plasmid sequence is not available, please contact us prior to placing an order to request the full sequence.
How to cite: TFORF0902 was a gift from Feng Zhang (Addgene plasmid # 141751 ; http://n2t.net/addgene:141751 ; RRID:Addgene_141751)
