>Addgene plasmid #141751 | TFORF0902 | depositor partial sequence | sequence record 277390 | Insert
ACCGCCACCATGGACGCGGTGTTGCTGGAGCACTTCCCCGGGGGCCTAGACGCCTTTCCTTCTTCGTACT
TCGACGAGGACGACTTCTTCACCGACCAGTCTTCACGGGACCCCCTGGAGGACGGCGATGAGCTGCTGGC
GGACGAGCAGGCCGAGGTGGAGTTCCTTAGCCACCAGCTCCACGAGTACTGCTACCGCGACGGGGCGTGC
CTGCTGCTGCAGCCCGCGCCCCCGGCCGCCCCGCTAGCGCTCGCCCCGCCGTCCTCGGGGGGCCTCGGTG
AGCCAGACGACGGCGGCGGCGGCGGCTACTGCTGCGAGACGGGGGCGCCCCCAGGCGGCTTCCCCTACTC
GCCCGGCTCGCCGCCCTCGTGCCTGGCCTACCCGTGCGCCGGGGCGGCAGTACTGTCTCCCGGGGCGCGG
CTGCGCGGCCTGAGCGGAGCGGCGGCTGCGGCGGCGCGGCGCCGGCGGCGGGTGCGCTCCGAGGCGGAGC
TGCAGCAGCTGCGGCAGGCGGCCAACGTGCGCGAGCGGCGGCGCATGCAGTCCATCAACGACGCCTTCGA
GGGGCTGCGCTCGCACATCCCCACGCTGCCCTACGAGAAGCGCCTCTCCAAGGTGGACACGCTGCGCCTG
GCCATCGGCTACATCAACTTCCTCAGCGAGCTCGTGCAGGCCGACCTGCCCTTGCGCGGCGGTGGCGCGG
GCGGCTGCGGGGGGCCGGGCGGCGGCGGGCGCCTGGGCGGGGACAGCCCGGGCAGCCAGGCCCAGAAGGT
CATCATCTGCCATCGGGGCACCCGGTCCCCCTCCCCCAGCGACCCTGATTATGGCCTCCCTCCCCTAGCA
GGACACTCTCTCTCATGGACTGATGAAAAACAACTCAAGGAACAAAATATTATCCGAACAGCCAAAGTCT
GGACCCCAGAGGACCCCAGAAAACTCAACAGCAAATCTTCCTTCAACAACATAGAAAACGAACCACCATT
TGAGTTTGTGTCCTAGTAATGAACTAGTCCGTAACTTGAAAGTATTTCGATTTCTTGGCTTTATATATCT
TGTGGAAAGGACGACGTGTCCACCTGTCACTGGTATCT
