>Addgene plasmid #141751 | TFORF0902 | depositor partial sequence | sequence record 277391 | Barcode
CGTGTCCACCTGTCACTGGTATCT
